Addgene plasmid #202612: pAAV-hSyn-JEDI-1P-Kv-WPRE
Purpose: Soma and AIS-localized genetically encoded voltage indicator (GEVI) JEDI-1P in AAV production vector for neuron-specific expression using the promoter hSyn
Depositing lab: Francois St-Pierre. Depositing organization: Baylor College of Medicine. Publication: Widefield imaging of rapid pan-cortical voltage dynamics with an indicator evolved for one-photon microscopy. Lu X, Wang Y, Liu Z, Gou Y, Jaeger D, St-Pierre F. Nat Commun. 2023 Oct 12;14(1):6423. doi: 10.1038/s41467-023-41975-3. PubMed 37828037.
Backbone
  Vector backbone: pAAV-hSyn
  Backbone size w/o insert (bp): 4545
  Total vector size (bp): 6060
  Vector type: Mammalian Expression, AAV
Growth in bacteria
  Bacterial resistance: Ampicillin, 100 μg/mL
  Growth temperature: 37°C
  Growth strain: NEB Stable
  Copy number: High Copy
Gene/Insert
  Gene/Insert name: JEDI-1P-Kv
  Species: Synthetic
  Insert size (bp): 1515
  Promoter: hSyn
  Cloning method: Restriction Enzyme; 5′ cloning site KpnI (not destroyed); 3′ cloning site HindIII (not destroyed)
  Sequencing primers: 5′ CGCGAGATAGGGGGGCA; 3′ CATTAAAGCAGCGTATCC
Terms and licenses: Academic/Nonprofit Terms; Industry Terms: Not Available to Industry
Depositor comments: Please visit https://doi.org/10.1101/2022.08.29.505018 for bioRxiv preprint.
How to cite: pAAV-hSyn-JEDI-1P-Kv-WPRE was a gift from Francois St-Pierre (Addgene plasmid # 202612 ; http://n2t.net/addgene:202612 ; RRID:Addgene_202612)
