[The description below was written by a language model from this plasmid's Addgene catalogue record and pLannotate feature annotations shown in this document.]
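Description:
pAAV-hSyn-JEDI-1P-Kv-WPRE is a 6,060 bp AAV transfer plasmid for producing recombinant adeno-associated virus that expresses a genetically encoded voltage indicator (GEVI) specifically in neurons. It is maintained in E. coli through a high-copy ColE1/pUC-type origin and selected with ampicillin via the β-lactamase gene. An f1 phage origin is also present in the backbone. The annotation finds one complete AAV2 inverted terminal repeat downstream of the expression cassette but only short ITR fragments at the upstream end. This may reflect the difficulty of sequencing and annotating these repeats rather than a true deletion. The ITRs delimit the segment that is replicated and packaged into AAV capsids when helper functions are supplied in trans.

Between the ITRs, the human synapsin I (hSyn) promoter drives the 1,515 bp synthetic insert JEDI-1P-Kv, cloned between KpnI and HindIII sites. The feature table recognises a GFP-derived coding region within this insert, which serves as the fluorescent reporter of the indicator. The coding sequence upstream of it is not annotated, so the record does not identify the voltage-sensing portion. At the 3′ end of the open reading frame is a fragment of the rat Kv2.1 potassium channel (Kcnb1), the "Kv" tag, which restricts the indicator to the soma and axon initial segment. A WPRE follows to enhance transcript stability and expression, and the human growth hormone polyadenylation signal terminates the transcript.

According to the record, JEDI-1P was evolved for one-photon microscopy, and the construct is intended for neuron-specific viral delivery to support applications such as widefield imaging of rapid cortical voltage dynamics.
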