Features (pLannotate 1.2.2; 15 found; start..end, strand, type, name):
     12..39      +  repeat_region  AAV2 ITR (fragment): inverted terminal repeat of adeno-associated virus serotype 2 inverted
     68..95      +  repeat_region  AAV2 ITR (fragment): inverted terminal repeat of adeno-associated virus serotype 2 inverted
    175..622     +  promoter       hSyn promoter: human synapsin I promoter; confers neuron-specific expression (Kügler et al., 2003)
   1113..1832    +  CDS            cEGFP: cEGFP is a basic (constitutively fluorescent) green fluorescent protein published in 2008, derived from Aequorea victoria.
   1974..2168    +  CDS            Kcnb1 (fragment): KCNB1_RAT - Experimental evidence at protein level: Swiss-Prot protein existence level 1. Voltage-gated potassium channel that mediates transmembrane potassium transport in excitable membranes, primarily in the brain, but also in the pancreas and cardiovascular system. Contributes to the regulation of the action potential (AP) repolarization, duration and frequency of repetitive AP firing in neurons, muscle cells and endocrine cells and plays a role in homeostatic attenuation of electrical excitability throughout the brain (PubMed:10024359, PubMed:10618149, PubMed:12451110, PubMed:17379638, Pu
   2187..2775    +  misc_feature   WPRE: woodchuck hepatitis virus posttranscriptional regulatory element
   2807..3283    +  polyA_signal   hGH poly(A) signal: human growth hormone polyadenylation signal
   3323..3463    +  repeat_region  AAV2 ITR: inverted terminal repeat of adeno-associated virus serotype 2 inverted
   3468..3519    -  misc_feature   bom (fragment): basis of mobility region from pBR322
   3538..3993    +  rep_origin     f1 ori (sequence partly withheld): f1 bacteriophage origin of replication; arrow indicates direction of (+) strand synthesis
   3994..4043    -  misc_feature   bom (fragment): basis of mobility region from pBR322
   4145..4180    -  CDS            rop (fragment): Rop protein, which maintains plasmids at low copy number; rop
   4275..4379    +  promoter       AmpR promoter: bla
   4380..5240    +  CDS            AmpR: β-lactamase; bla; confers resistance to ampicillin, carbenicillin, and related antibiotics
   5411..5999    +  rep_origin     ori: high-copy-number ColE1/pMB1/pBR322/pUC origin of replication
>Addgene plasmid #202612 | pAAV-hSyn-JEDI-1P-Kv-WPRE | addgene full sequence | sequence record 397347 | Addgene NGS Result
CCTGCAGGCAGCTGCGCGCTCGCTCGCTCACTGAGGCCGCCCGGGCGTCGGGCGACCTTTGGTCGCCCGG
CCTCAGTGAGCGAGCGAGCGCGCAGAGAGGGAGTGGCCAACTCCATCACTAGGGGTTCCTGCGGCCGCAC
GCGTGTGTCTAGACTGCAGAGGGCCCTGCGTATGAGTGCAAGTGGGTTTTAGGACCAGGATGAGGCGGGG
TGGGGGTGCCTACCTGACGACCGACCCCGACCCACTGGACAAGCACCCAACCCCCATTCCCCAAATTGCG
CATCCCCTATCAGAGAGGGGGAGGGGAAACAGGATGCGGCGAGGCGCGTGCGCACTGCCAGCTTCAGCAC
CGCGGACAGTGCCTTCGCCCCCGCCTGGCGGCGCGCGCCACCGCCGCCTCAGCACTGAAGGCGCGCTGAC
GTCACTCGCCGGTCCCCCGCAAACTCCCCTTCCCGGCCACCTTGGTCGCGTCCGCGCCGCCGCCGGCCCA
GCCGGACCGCACCACGCGAGGCGCGAGATAGGGGGGCACGGGCGCGACCATCTGCGCTGCGGCGCCGGCG
ACTCAGCGCTGCCTCAGTCTGCGGTGGGCAGCGGAGGAGTCGTGTCGTGCCTGAGAGCGCAGTCGAGAAG
GTACCGGATCTTCTAGAGTCGACGCCACCATGGAGACGACTGTGAGGTATGAACAGGGGTCAGAGCTCAC
TAAAACTTCGAGCTCTCCAACAGCAGATGAGCCCACGATAAAGATTGATGATGGTCGTGATGAGGGTAAT
GAACAAGACAGCTGTTCCAATACCATTAGGAGAAAAATTTCCCCGTTTGTGATGTCATTTGGATTCAGAG
TATTTGGAGTTGTGCTTATCATTGTAGACATCATAGTGGTGATTGTGGATCTGGCCATCAGTGAGAAGAA
AAGAGGCATTAGAGAGATTCTTGAAGGTGTTTCCCTGGCTATAGCACTCTTCTTCCTTGTTGATGTTCTC
ATGAGAGTGTTTGTTGAAGGCTTCAAGAACTATTTCCGGTCCAAACTGGTTACTTTGGATGCAGTCATAG
TAGTGGGCACTCTGCTAATTAATATGACCTACTCCTTCTCTGACCTTGCTGCCTTTAACAGCGAGAACGT
GTATATTACCGCGGATAAACAGAAAAACGGCATTAAAGCGAACTTTACCGTGCGCCATAACGTGGAAGAT
GGCAGCGTGCAGCTGGCGGATCATTATCAGCAGAACACCCCGATTGGCGATGGCCCGGTGCTGCTGCCGG
ATAACCATTATCTGAGCACCCAGACCGTGCTGAGCAAAGATCCGAACGAAAAACGCGATCACATGGTGCT
GCTGGAATTTGTGACCGCAGCGGGCATTACACACGGCATGGATGAACTGTATGGCGGCACCGGCGGCAGC
GCGAGCCAGGGCGAAGAACTGTTTACCGGCGTGGTGCCGATTCTGGTGGAACTGGATGGCGATGTGAACG
GCCATAAATTTAGCGTGCGCGGCGAAGGCGAAGGCGATGCGACCATTGGCAAACTGACCCTGAAATTTAT
TTGCACCACCGGCAAACTACCGGTGCCGTGGCCGACCCTGGTGACCACCTTAACCTATGGCGTGCAGTGC
TTTAGCCGCTATCCGGATCATATGAAACGCCATGATTTTTTTAAAAGCGCGATGCCGGAAGGCTATGTGC
AGGAACGCACCATTAGCTTTAAAGATGATGGCAAATATAAAACCCGCGCGGTGGTGAAATTTGAAGGCGA
TACCCTGGTGAACCGCATTGAACTGAAAGGCACCGATTTTAAAGAAGATGGCAACATTCTGGGGCATAAA
CTGGAATATAACACAGATCAGATGCCGCACATGGTTACTCTTCTTCGAGTTCTGAAAATTGTTATCTTAA
TAAGAATATTTCGCCTGGCTTCACAGAAGAAACAACTTGAAGTGGTAACCGGTTCTTCAGGTTCATCTGG
ATCTTCCACGCGTCAGTCCCAGCCCATCCTCAACACCAAGGAGATGGCCCCGCAGAGCAAGCCTCCAGAG
GAGCTGGAGATGAGCAGCATGCCCAGCCCCGTGGCCCCTCTGCCCGCACGCACGGAGGGCGTCATCGACA
TGCGGAGCATGTCCAGCATTGACAGCTTCATCAGCTGTGCCACGGACTTCCCTGAAGCCACCAGATTCTG
ATAAAAGCTTATCGATAATCAACCTCTGGATTACAAAATTTGTGAAAGATTGACTGGTATTCTTAACTAT
GTTGCTCCTTTTACGCTATGTGGATACGCTGCTTTAATGCCTTTGTATCATGCTATTGCTTCCCGTATGG
CTTTCATTTTCTCCTCCTTGTATAAATCCTGGTTGCTGTCTCTTTATGAGGAGTTGTGGCCCGTTGTCAG
GCAACGTGGCGTGGTGTGCACTGTGTTTGCTGACGCAACCCCCACTGGTTGGGGCATTGCCACCACCTGT
CAGCTCCTTTCCGGGACTTTCGCTTTCCCCCTCCCTATTGCCACGGCGGAACTCATCGCCGCCTGCCTTG
CCCGCTGCTGGACAGGGGCTCGGCTGTTGGGCACTGACAATTCCGTGGTGTTGTCGGGGAAATCATCGTC
CTTTCCTTGGCTGCTCGCCTATGTTGCCACCTGGATTCTGCGCGGGACGTCCTTCTGCTACGTCCCTTCG
GCCCTCAATCCAGCGGACCTTCCTTCCCGCGGCCTGCTGCCGGCTCTGCGGCCTCTTCCGCGTCTTCGCC
TTCGCCCTCAGACGAGTCGGATCTCCCTTTGGGCCGCCTCCCCGCATCGATACCGAGCGCTGCTCGAGAG
ATCTACGGGTGGCATCCCTGTGACCCCTCCCCAGTGCCTCTCCTGGCCCTGGAAGTTGCCACTCCAGTGC
CCACCAGCCTTGTCCTAATAAAATTAAGTTGCATCATTTTGTCTGACTAGGTGTCCTTCTATAATATTAT
GGGGTGGAGGGGGGTGGTATGGAGCAAGGGGCAAGTTGGGAAGACAACCTGTAGGGCCTGCGGGGTCTAT
TGGGAACCAAGCTGGAGTGCAGTGGCACAATCTTGGCTCACTGCAATCTCCGCCTCCTGGGTTCAAGCGA
TTCTCCTGCCTCAGCCTCCCGAGTTGTTGGGATTCCAGGCATGCATGACCAGGCTCAGCTAATTTTTGTT
TTTTTGGTAGAGACGGGGTTTCACCATATTGGCCAGGCTGGTCTCCAACTCCTAATCTCAGGTGATCTAC
CCACCTTGGCCTCCCAAATTGCTGGGATTACAGGCGTGAACCACTGCTCCCTTCCCTGTCCTTCTGATTT
TGTAGGTAACCACGTGCGGACCGAGCGGCCGCAGGAACCCCTAGTGATGGAGTTGGCCACTCCCTCTCTG
CGCGCTCGCTCGCTCACTGAGGCCGGGCGACCAAAGGTCGCCCGACGCCCGGGCTTTGCCCGGGCGGCCT
CAGTGAGCGAGCGAGCGCGCAGCTGCCTGCAGGGGCGCCTGATGCGGTATTTTCTCCTTACGCATCTGTG
CGGTATTTCACACCGCATA
[95 nt withheld, positions 3520-3614]
T
[46 nt withheld, positions 3616-3661]
C
[141 nt withheld, positions 3663-3803]
CCTTTGACGTTGGAGTCCACGTTCTTT
[37 nt withheld, positions 3831-3867]
ACTCTATCTCGGGCTATTCTTTTGATTTATAAGGGATTTTGCCGATTTCGGTCTATTGGTTAAAAAATGA
GCTGATTTAACAAAAATTTAACGCGAATTTTAACAAAATATTAACGTTTACAATTTTATGGTGCACTCTC
AGTACAATCTGCTCTGATGCCGCATAGTTAAGCCAGCCCCGACACCCGCCAACACCCGCTGACGCGCCCT
GACGGGCTTGTCTGCTCCCGGCATCCGCTTACAGACAAGCTGTGACCGTCTCCGGGAGCTGCATGTGTCA
GAGGTTTTCACCGTCATCACCGAAACGCGCGAGACGAAAGGGCCTCGTGATACGCCTATTTTTATAGGTT
AATGTCATGATAATAATGGTTTCTTAGACGTCAGGTGGCACTTTTCGGGGAAATGTGCGCGGAACCCCTA
TTTGTTTATTTTTCTAAATACATTCAAATATGTATCCGCTCATGAGACAATAACCCTGATAAATGCTTCA
ATAATATTGAAAAAGGAAGAGTATGAGTATTCAACATTTCCGTGTCGCCCTTATTCCCTTTTTTGCGGCA
TTTTGCCTTCCTGTTTTTGCTCACCCAGAAACGCTGGTGAAAGTAAAAGATGCTGAAGATCAGTTGGGTG
CACGAGTGGGTTACATCGAACTGGATCTCAACAGCGGTAAGATCCTTGAGAGTTTTCGCCCCGAAGAACG
TTTTCCAATGATGAGCACTTTTAAAGTTCTGCTATGTGGCGCGGTATTATCCCGTATTGACGCCGGGCAA
GAGCAACTCGGTCGCCGCATACACTATTCTCAGAATGACTTGGTTGAGTACTCACCAGTCACAGAAAAGC
ATCTTACGGATGGCATGACAGTAAGAGAATTATGCAGTGCTGCCATAACCATGAGTGATAACACTGCGGC
CAACTTACTTCTGACAACGATCGGAGGACCGAAGGAGCTAACCGCTTTTTTGCACAACATGGGGGATCAT
GTAACTCGCCTTGATCGTTGGGAACCGGAGCTGAATGAAGCCATACCAAACGACGAGCGTGACACCACGA
TGCCTGTAGCAATGGCAACAACGTTGCGCAAACTATTAACTGGCGAACTACTTACTCTAGCTTCCCGGCA
ACAATTAATAGACTGGATGGAGGCGGATAAAGTTGCAGGACCACTTCTGCGCTCGGCCCTTCCGGCTGGC
TGGTTTATTGCTGATAAATCTGGAGCCGGTGAGCGTGGGTCTCGCGGTATCATTGCAGCACTGGGGCCAG
ATGGTAAGCCCTCCCGTATCGTAGTTATCTACACGACGGGGAGTCAGGCAACTATGGATGAACGAAATAG
ACAGATCGCTGAGATAGGTGCCTCACTGATTAAGCATTGGTAACTGTCAGACCAAGTTTACTCATATATA
CTTTAGATTGATTTAAAACTTCATTTTTAATTTAAAAGGATCTAGGTGAAGATCCTTTTTGATAATCTCA
TGACCAAAATCCCTTAACGTGAGTTTTCGTTCCACTGAGCGTCAGACCCCGTAGAAAAGATCAAAGGATC
TTCTTGAGATCCTTTTTTTCTGCGCGTAATCTGCTGCTTGCAAACAAAAAAACCACCGCTACCAGCGGTG
GTTTGTTTGCCGGATCAAGAGCTACCAACTCTTTTTCCGAAGGTAACTGGCTTCAGCAGAGCGCAGATAC
CAAATACTGTTCTTCTAGTGTAGCCGTAGTTAGGCCACCACTTCAAGAACTCTGTAGCACCGCCTACATA
CCTCGCTCTGCTAATCCTGTTACCAGTGGCTGCTGCCAGTGGCGATAAGTCGTGTCTTACCGGGTTGGAC
TCAAGACGATAGTTACCGGATAAGGCGCAGCGGTCGGGCTGAACGGGGGGTTCGTGCACACAGCCCAGCT
TGGAGCGAACGACCTACACCGAACTGAGATACCTACAGCGTGAGCTATGAGAAAGCGCCACGCTTCCCGA
AGGGAGAAAGGCGGACAGGTATCCGGTAAGCGGCAGGGTCGGAACAGGAGAGCGCACGAGGGAGCTTCCA
GGGGGAAACGCCTGGTATCTTTATAGTCCTGTCGGGTTTCGCCACCTCTGACTTGAGCGTCGATTTTTGT
GATGCTCGTCAGGGGGGCGGAGCCTATGGAAAAACGCCAGCAACGCGGCCTTTTTACGGTTCCTGGCCTT
TTGCTGGCCTTTTGCTCACATGT
